>Addgene plasmid #215307 | pMVV101 | addgene full sequence | sequence record 434110 | Addgene NGS Result
CTGTCACCGGATGTGCTTTCCGGTCTGATGAGTCCGTGAGGACGAAACAGCCTCTACAAATAATTTTGTT
TAATACTAGAGAAAGAGGGGAAATACTAGATGAGCAAAGGAGAAGAACTTTTCACTGGAGTTGTCCCAAT
TCTTGTTGAATTAGATGGTGATGTTAATGGGCACAAATTTTCTGTCCGTGGAGAGGGTGAAGGTGATGCT
ACAAACGGAAAACTCACCCTTAAATTTATTTGCACTACTGGAAAACTACCTGTTCCGTGGCCAACACTTG
TCACTACTCTGACCTATGGTGTTCAATGCTTTTCCCGTTATCCGGATCACATGAAACGGCATGACTTTTT
CAAGAGTGCCATGCCCGAAGGTTATGTACAGGAACGCACTATATCTTTCAAAGATGACGGGACCTACAAG
ACGCGTGCTGAAGTCAAGTTTGAAGGTGATACCCTTGTTAATCGTATCGAGTTAAAGGGTATTGATTTTA
AAGAAGATGGAAACATTCTTGGACACAAACTTGAGTACAACTTTAACTCACACAATGTATACATCACGGC
AGACAAACAAAAGAATGGAATCAAAGCTAACTTCAAAATTCGCCACAACGTTGAAGATGGTTCCGTTCAA
CTAGCAGACCATTATCAACAAAATACTCCAATTGGCGATGGCCCTGTCCTTTTACCAGACAACCATTACC
TGTCGACACAATCTGTCCTTTCGAAAGATCCCAACGAAAAGCGTGACCACATGGTCCTTCTTGAGTTTGT
AACTGCTGCTGGGATTACACATGGCATGGATGAGCTCTACAAATAACTCGGTACCAAATTCCAGAAAAGA
GGCCTCCCGAAAGGGGGGCCTTTTTTCGTTTTGGTCCAATGGCGGCGCGCCATCGAATGGTGCAAAACCT
TTCGCGGTATGGCATGATAGCGCCCGGAAGAGAGTCAATTCAGGGGGGTGAATAATGGACATGCCTCGTA
TTAAACCGGGTCAGCGTGTTATGATGGCACTGCGTAAAATGATTGCAAGCGGTGAAATCAAAAGTGGTGA
ACGTATTGCAGAAATTCCGACCGCAGCAGCACTGGGTGTTAGCCGTATGCCGGTTCGTATCGCACTGCGT
TCACTGGAACAAGAAGGTCTGGTTGTTCGTCTGGGTGCACGTGGTTATGCAGCCCGTGGTGTTAGCAGCG
ATCAGATTCGTGATGCAATTGAAGTTCGTGGTGTTCTGGAAGGTTTTGCAGCACGTCGTCTGGCAGAACG
TGGTATGACCGCAGAAACCCATGCACGTTTTGTTGTACTGATTGCAGAAGGTGAAGCACTGTTTGCAGCC
GGTCGCCTGAATGGTGAAGATCTGGATCGTTATGCCGCATATAATCAGGCATTTCATGATACCCTGGTTA
GCGCAGCAGGTAATGGTGCAGTTGAAAGCGCACTGGCACGTAATGGTTTTGAACCGTTTGCAGCAGCCGG
TGCACTGGCCCTGGATCTGATGGACCTGTCTGCCGAATATGAACATCTGCTGGCAGCACATCGTCAGCAT
CAGGCAGTTCTGGATGCAGTTAGCTGTGGTGATGCCGAAGGTGCAGAACGTATTATGCGTGATCATGCAC
TGGCAGCAATTCGTAATGCAAAAGTTTTTGAAGCAGCAGCAAGCGCAGGCGCACCGCTGGGTGCAGCATG
GTCAATTCGTGCAGATTGATAAGGATCCTAATTGGTAACGAATCAGACAATTGACGGCTCGAGGGAGTAG
CATAGGGTTTGCAGAATCCCTGCTTCGTCCATTTGACAGGCACATTATGCATCGATGATAAGCTGTCAAA
CATGAGCAGATCCTCTACGCCAGACGCATCGTGGCCGGCATCACCGGCGCCACAGGTGCGGTTGCTGGCG
CCTATATCGCCGACATCACCGATGGGGAAGATCGGGCTCGCCACTTCGGGCTCATGAGCAAATATTTTAT
CTGAGGTGCTTCCTCGCTCACTGACTCGCTGCACGAGGCAGACCTCAGCGCTAGCGGAGTGTATACTGGC
TTACTATGTTGGCACTGATGAGGGTGTCAGTGAAGTGCTTCATGTGGCAGGAGAAAAAAGGCTGCACCGG
TGCGTCAGCAGAATATGTGATACAGGATATATTCCGCTTCCTCGCTCACTGACTCGCTACGCTCGGTCGT
TCGACTGCGGCGAGCGGAAATGGCTTACGAACGGGGCGGAGATTTCCTGGAAGATGCCAGGAAGATACTT
AACAGGGAAGTGAGAGGGCCGCGGCAAAGCCGTTCTACCGGCGCCGCGGCAAAGCCGTTCTACCGGCGCC
GCGGCAAAGCCGTTCTACCGGCGCCGCGGCAAAGCCGTTCTACCGGCGCGGCAGCGTGACCCGTGTCGGC
GGCTCCAACGGCTCGCCATCGTCCAGAAAACACGGCTCATCGGGCATCGGCAGGCGCTGCTGCCCGCGCC
GTTCCCATTCCTCCGTTTCGGTCAAGGCTGGCAGGTCTGGTTCCATGCCCGGAATGCCGGGCTGGCTGGG
CGGCTCCTCGCCGGGGCCGGTCGGTAGTTGCTGCTCGCCCGGATACAGGGTCGGGATGCGGCGCAGGTCG
CCATGCCCCAACAGCGATTCGTCCTGGTCGTCGTGATCAACCACCACGGCGGCACTGAACACCGACAGGC
GCAACTGGTCGCGGGGCTGGCCCCACGCCACGCGGTCATTGACCACGTAGGCCGACACGGTGCCGGGGCC
GTTGAGCTTCACGACGGAGATCCAGCGCTCGGCCACCAAGTCCTTGACTGCGTATTGGACCGTCCGCAAA
GAACGTCCGATGAGCTTGGAAAGTGTCTTCTGGCTGACCACCACGGCGTTCTGGTGGCCCATCTGCGCCA
CGAGGTGATGCAGCAGCATTGCCGCCGTGGGTTTCCTCGCAATAAGCCCGGCCCACGCCTCATGCGCTTT
GCGTTCCGTTTGCACCCAGTGACCGGGCTTGTTCTTGGCTTGAATGCCGATTTCTCTGGACTGCGTGGCC
ATGCTTATCTCCATGCGGTAGGGGTGCCGCACGGTTGCGGCACCATGCGCAATCAGCTGCAACTTTTCGG
CAGCGCGACAACAATTATGCGTTGCGTAAAAGTGGCAGTCAATTACAGATTTTCTTTAACCTACGCAATG
AGCTATTGCGGGGGGTGCCGCAATGAGCTGTTGCGTACCCCCCTTTTTTAAGTTGTTGATTTTTAAGTCT
TTCGCATTTCGCCCTATATCTAGTTCTTTGGTGCCCAAAGAAGGGCACCCCTGCGGGGTTCCCCCACGCC
TTCGGCGCGGCTCCCCCTCCGGCAAAAAGTGGCCCCTCCGGGGCTTGTTGATCGACTGCGCGGCCTTCGG
CCTTGCCCAAGGTGGCGCTGCCCCCTTGGAACCCCCGCACTCGCCGCCGTGAGGCTCGGGGGGCAGGCGG
GCGGGCTTCGCCCTTCGACTGCCCCCACTCGCATAGGCTTGGGTCGTTCCAGGCGCGTCAAGGCCAAGCC
GCTGCGCGGTCGCTGCGCGAGCCTTGACCCGCCTTCCACTTGGTGTCCAACCGGCAAGCGAAGCGCGCAG
GCCGCAGGCCGGAGGCTTTTCCCCAGAGAAAATTAAAAAAATTGATGGGGCAAGGCCGCAGGCCGCGCAG
TTGGAGCCGGTGGGTATGTGGTCGAAGGCTGGGTAGCCGGTGGGCAATCCCTGTGGTCAAGCTCGTGGGC
AGGCGCAGCCTGTCCATCAGCTTGTCCAGCAGGGTTGTCCACGGGCCGAGCGAAGCGAGCCAGCCGGTGG
CCGCGAAGATCATCTTATTAAGGGGTCTGACGCTCAGTGGAACGAAAAATCAATCTAAAGTATATATGAG
TAAACTTGGTCTGACAGTTACCTTAGAAAAACTCATCGAGCATCAAATGAAACTGCAATTTATTCATATC
AGGATTATCAATACCATATTTTTGAAAAAGCCGTTTCTGTAATGAAGGAGAAAACTCACCGAGGCAGTTC
CATAGGATGGCAAGATCCTGGTATCGGTCTGCGATTCCGACTCGTCCAACATCAATACAACCTATTAATT
TCCCCTCGTCAAAAATAAGGTTATCAAGTGAGAAATCACCATGAGTGACGACTGAATCCGGTGAGAATGG
CAAAAGCTTATGCATTTCTTTCCAGACTTGTTCAACAGGCCAGCCATTACGCTCGTCATCAAAATCACTC
GCATCAACCAAACCGTTATTCATTCGTGATTGCGCCTGAGCGAGACGAAATACGCGATCGCTGTTAAAAG
GACAATTACAAACAGGAATCGAATGCAACCGGCGCAGGAACACTGCCAGCGCATCAACAATATTTTCACC
TGAATCAGGATATTCTTCTAATACCTGGAATGCTGTTTTCCCGGGGATCGCAGTGGTGAGTAACCATGCA
TCATCAGGAGTACGGATAAAATGCTTGATGGTCGGAAGAGGCATAAATTCCGTCAGCCAGTTTAGTCTGA
CCATCTCATCTGTAACATCATTGGCAACGCTACCTTTGCCATGTTTCAGAAACAACTCTGGCGCATCGGG
CTTCCCATACAATCGATAGATTGTCGCACCTGATTGCCCGACATTATCGCGAGCCCATTTATACCCATAT
AAATCAGCATCCATGTTGGAATTTAATCGCGGCCTGGAGCAAGACGTTTCCCGTTGAATATGGCTCATAA
CACCCCTTGTATTACTGTTTATGTAAGCAGACAGTTTTATTGTTCATGATGATATATTTTTATCTTGTGC
AATGTACATCAGAGATTTTGAGACACAACCAATTATTGAAGGCCTCCCTAACGGGGGGCCTTTTTTTGTT
TCTGGTCTCCCGCTTAACGATCGTTGGCTGATTGGATCCAATTGACAGCTAGCTCAGTCCTAGGTACCAT
TGGATCCAATAG
Features (pLannotate 1.2.2; 12 found; start..end, strand, type, name):
      1..50      +  misc_RNA       sTRSV HHRz: hammerhead ribozyme from the tobacco ringspot virus satellite RNA (Khvorova et al., 2003)
    100..813     +  CDS            Superfolder GFP: Superfolder GFP is a basic (constitutively fluorescent) green fluorescent protein published in 2005, derived from Aequorea victoria. It is reported to be a very rapidly-maturing weak dimer.
    890..963     +  promoter       lacIq promoter (fragment): lacI (mutant); In the lacIq allele, a single base change in the promoter boosts expression of the lacI gene about 10-fold.
   1801..1819    -  promoter       tet promoter (fragment): E. coli promoter for tetracycline efflux protein gene
   1829..1949    +  CDS            TcR (fragment): tetracycline efflux protein; tet; confers resistance to tetracycline
   1968..1990    -  rep_origin     RSF ori (fragment): Plasmids containing the RSF 1030 origin of replication can be propagated in E. coli cells that contain additional plasmids with compatible origins.
   2007..2033    +  misc_feature   bom (fragment): basis of mobility region from pBR322
   2132..2187    -  rep_origin     RSF ori (fragment): Plasmids containing the RSF 1030 origin of replication can be propagated in E. coli cells that contain additional plasmids with compatible origins.
   2350..3012    -  CDS            pBBR1 Rep: replication protein for the broad-host-range plasmid pBBR1 from Bordetella bronchiseptica
   3013..3784    -  rep_origin     pBBR1 oriV: replication origin of the broad-host-range plasmid pBBR1 from Bordetella bronchiseptica; requires the pBBR1 Rep protein for replication
   3873..4688    -  CDS            KanR: aminoglycoside phosphotransferase; aph(3')-Ia; confers resistance to kanamycin in bacteria or G418 (Geneticin®) in eukaryotes
   4872..4896    +  promoter       J23119(SpeI) promoter (fragment): bacterial promoter (Registry of Standard Biological Parts BBa J23119) modified to end with an SpeI site
