[The description below was written by a language model from this plasmid's Addgene catalogue record and pLannotate feature annotations shown in this document.]
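Description:
pMVV101 is a low-copy, broad-host-range bacterial expression plasmid built on a pBBR1 backbone. It carries a vanillic acid-inducible reporter cassette taken from the Marionette sensor collection. Replication depends on the pBBR1 oriV together with its cognate Rep protein, both annotated in the sequence. This pairing allows maintenance in a wide range of Gram-negative bacteria as well as in E. coli cloning strains. Selection is by kanamycin through an aph(3')-Ia resistance gene. The catalogue lists a total size of about 4.85 kb, while the sequenced record is slightly longer at about 4.9 kb.

The payload is superfolder GFP, untagged, under the PVanCC promoter. This promoter is repressed by the engineered VanRAM sensor protein and is relieved when vanillic acid is added. The record states that VanRAM is expressed constitutively from the same plasmid. Automated annotation does not label either the VanR coding sequence or PVanCC. A lacIq promoter fragment downstream of sfGFP precedes an unannotated stretch and may drive the regulator, though this is an inference. A short J23119-like promoter fragment near the end of the circular sequence probably reflects the core of PVanCC. A satellite tobacco ringspot virus hammerhead ribozyme immediately upstream of sfGFP likely serves as a self-cleaving insulator that standardises the 5' end of the transcript. Small fragments matching tet, RSF ori and bom are brief partial hits and probably not functional parts.

The plasmid belongs to a synthetic biology toolbox for nitrogen-fixing soil microbes. It serves as a fluorescent readout for characterising vanillic acid-inducible expression in such hosts.
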