Addgene plasmid #215307: pMVV101
Purpose: Expresses sfGFP under induction with the Vanillic Acid Marionette Cassette (VanRAM + PVanCC-sfGFP) with a BBR1 backbone.
Depositing lab: Brian Pfleger. Depositing organization: University of Wisconsin, Madison. Publication: Synthetic Biology Toolbox for Nitrogen-Fixing Soil Microbes. Venkataraman M, Ynigez-Gutierrez A, Infante V, MacIntyre A, Fernandes-Junior PI, Ane JM, Pfleger B. ACS Synth Biol. 2023 Dec 15;12(12):3623-3634. doi: 10.1021/acssynbio.3c00414. Epub 2023 Nov 21. PubMed 37988619.
Backbone
  Vector backbone: BBR1
  Backbone size w/o insert (bp): 4100
  Total vector size (bp): 4853
  Modifications to backbone: Constitutive VanRAM sensor protein expression
  Vector type: Bacterial Expression, Synthetic Biology
Growth in bacteria
  Bacterial resistance: Kanamycin, 50 μg/mL
  Growth temperature: 37°C
  Growth strain: DH5alpha
  Copy number: Low Copy
Gene/Insert
  Gene/Insert name: sfGFP
  Species: Synthetic
  Insert size (bp): 711
  Promoter: PVanCC
  Tag / fusion protein: None
  Cloning method: Gibson Cloning
  Sequencing primers: 5′ na
Resource information
  A portion of this plasmid was derived from a plasmid made by: Optimized induction cassettes were cloned from the Marionette sensor collection into broad host origin BBR1: https://www.addgene.org/kits/marionette-sensor-collection/ https://doi.org/10.1038/s41589-018-0168-3
Terms and licenses: Academic/Nonprofit Terms; Industry Terms: Not Available to Industry
How to cite: pMVV101 was a gift from Brian Pfleger (Addgene plasmid # 215307 ; http://n2t.net/addgene:215307 ; RRID:Addgene_215307)
